>Addgene plasmid #77549 | ATR gRNA (BRDN0001144763) | addgene full sequence | sequence record 187976 | Addgene Assembled Sequence
CCCGGGTGCAAAGATGGATAAAGTTTTAAACAGAGAGGAATCTTTGCAGCTAATGGACCTTCTAGGTCTT
GAAAGGAGTGGGAATTGGCTCCGGTGCCCGTCAGTGGGCAGAGCGCACATCGCCCACAGTCCCCGAGAAG
TTGGGGGGAGGGGTCGGCAATTGATCCGGTGCCTAGAGAAGGTGGCGCGGGGTAAACTGGGAAAGTGATG
TCGTGTACTGGCTCCGCCTTTTTCCCGAGGGTGGGGGAGAACCGTATATAAGTGCAGTAGTCGCCGTGAA
CGTTCTTTTTCGCAACGGGTTTGCCGCCAGAACACAGGTAAGTGCCGTGTGTGGTTCCCGCGGGCCTGGC
CTCTTTACGGGTTATGGCCCTTGCGTGCCTTGAATTACTTCCACCTGGCTGCAGTACGTGATTCTTGATC
CCGAGCTTCGGGTTGGAAGTGGGTGGGAGAGTTCGAGGCCTTGCGCTTAAGGAGCCCCTTCGCCTCGTGC
TTGAGTTGAGGCCTGGCCTGGGCGCTGGGGCCGCCGCGTGCGAATCTGGTGGCACCTTCGCGCCTGTCTC
GCTGCTTTCGATAAGTCTCTAGCCATTTAAAATTTTTGATGACCTGCTGCGACGCTTTTTTTCTGGCAAG
ATAGTCTTGTAAATGCGGGCCAAGATCTGCACACTGGTATTTCGGTTTTTGGGGCCGCGGGCGGCGACGG
GGCCCGTGCGTCCCAGCGCACATGTTCGGCGAGGCGGGGCCTGCGAGCGCGGCCACCGAGAATCGGACGG
GGGTAGTCTCAAGCTGGCCGGCCTGCTCTGGTGCCTGGCCTCGCGCCGCCGTGTATCGCCCCGCCCTGGG
CGGCAAGGCTGGCCCGGTCGGCACCAGTTGCGTGAGCGGAAAGATGGCCGCTTCCCGGCCCTGCTGCAGG
GAGCTCAAAATGGAGGACGCGGCGCTCGGGAGAGCGGGCGGGTGAGTCACCCACACAAAGGAAAAGGGCC
TTTCCGTCCTCAGCCGTCGCTTCATGTGACTCCACGGAGTACCGGGCGCCGTCCAGGCACCTCGATTAGT
TCTCGAGCTTTTGGAGTACGTCGTCTTTAGGTTGGGGGGAGGGGTTTTATGCGATGGAGTTTCCCCACAC
TGAGTGGGTGGAGACTGAAGTTAGGCCAGCTTGGCACTTGATGTAATTCTCCTTGGAATTTGCCCTTTTT
GAGTTTGGATCTTGGTTCATTCTCAAGCCTCAGACAGTGGTTCAAAGTTTTTTTCTTCCATTTCAGGTGT
CGTGACGTACGGCCACCATGACCGAGTACAAGCCCACGGTGCGCCTCGCCACCCGCGACGACGTCCCCAG
GGCCGTACGCACCCTCGCCGCCGCGTTCGCCGACTACCCCGCCACGCGCCACACCGTCGATCCGGACCGC
CACATCGAGCGGGTCACCGAGCTGCAAGAACTCTTCCTCACGCGCGTCGGGCTCGACATCGGCAAGGTGT
GGGTCGCGGACGACGGCGCCGCCGTGGCGGTCTGGACCACGCCGGAGAGCGTCGAAGCGGGGGCGGTGTT
CGCCGAGATCGGCCCGCGCATGGCCGAGTTGAGCGGTTCCCGGCTGGCCGCGCAGCAACAGATGGAAGGC
CTCCTGGCGCCGCACCGGCCCAAGGAGCCCGCGTGGTTCCTGGCCACCGTCGGAGTCTCGCCCGACCACC
AGGGCAAGGGTCTGGGCAGCGCCGTCGTGCTCCCCGGAGTGGAGGCGGCCGAGCGCGCCGGGGTGCCCGC
CTTCCTGGAGACCTCCGCGCCCCGCAACCTCCCCTTCTACGAGCGGCTCGGCTTCACCGTCACCGCCGAC
GTCGAGGTGCCCGAAGGACCGCGCACCTGGTGCATGACCCGCAAGCCCGGTGCCTGAACGCGTTAAGTCG
ACAATCAACCTCTGGATTACAAAATTTGTGAAAGATTGACTGGTATTCTTAACTATGTTGCTCCTTTTAC
GCTATGTGGATACGCTGCTTTAATGCCTTTGTATCATGCTATTGCTTCCCGTATGGCTTTCATTTTCTCC
TCCTTGTATAAATCCTGGTTGCTGTCTCTTTATGAGGAGTTGTGGCCCGTTGTCAGGCAACGTGGCGTGG
TGTGCACTGTGTTTGCTGACGCAACCCCCACTGGTTGGGGCATTGCCACCACCTGTCAGCTCCTTTCCGG
GACTTTCGCTTTCCCCCTCCCTATTGCCACGGCGGAACTCATCGCCGCCTGCCTTGCCCGCTGCTGGACA
GGGGCTCGGCTGTTGGGCACTGACAATTCCGTGGTGTTGTCGGGGAAATCATCGTCCTTTCCTTGGCTGC
TCGCCTGTGTTGCCACCTGGATTCTGCGCGGGACGTCCTTCTGCTACGTCCCTTCGGCCCTCAATCCAGC
GGACCTTCCTTCCCGCGGCCTGCTGCCGGCTCTGCGGCCTCTTCCGCGTCTTCGCCTTCGCCCTCAGACG
AGTCGGATCTCCCTTTGGGCCGCCTCCCCGCGTCGACTTTAAGACCAATGACTTACAAGGCAGCTGTAGA
TCTTAGCCACTTTTTAAAAGAAAAGGGGGGACTGGAAGGGCTAATTCACTCCCAACGAAGACAAGATCTG
CTTTTTGCTTGTACTGGGTCTCTCTGGTTAGACCAGATCTGAGCCTGGGAGCTCTCTGGCTAACTAGGGA
ACCCACTGCTTAAGCCTCAATAAAGCTTGCCTTGAGTGCTTCAAGTAGTGTGTGCCCGTCTGTTGTGTGA
CTCTGGTAACTAGAGATCCCTCAGACCCTTTTAGTCAGTGTGGAAAATCTCTAGCAGTACGTATAGTAGT
TCATGTCATCTTATTATTCAGTATTTATAACTTGCAAAGAAATGAATATCAGAGAGTGAGAGGAACTTGT
TTATTGCAGCTTATAATGGTTACAAATAAAGCAATAGCATCACAAATTTCACAAATAAAGCATTTTTTTC
ACTGCATTCTAGTTGTGGTTTGTCCAAACTCATCAATGTATCTTATCATGTCTGGCTCTAGCTATCCCGC
CCCTAACTCCGCCCATCCCGCCCCTAACTCCGCCCAGTTCCGCCCATTCTCCGCCCCATGGCTGACTAAT
TTTTTTTATTTATGCAGAGGCCGAGGCCGCCTCGGCCTCTGAGCTATTCCAGAAGTAGTGAGGAGGCTTT
TTTGGAGGCCTAGGGACGTACCCAATTCGCCCTATAGTGAGTCGTATTACGCGCGCTCACTGGCCGTCGT
TTTACAACGTCGTGACTGGGAAAACCCTGGCGTTACCCAACTTAATCGCCTTGCAGCACATCCCCCTTTC
GCCAGCTGGCGTAATAGCGAAGAGGCCCGCACCGATCGCCCTTCCCAACAGTTGCGCAGCCTGAATGGCG
AATGGG
[124 nt withheld, positions 3367-3490]
C
[91 nt withheld, positions 3492-3582]
A
[49 nt withheld, positions 3584-3632]
CCTTTGACGTTGGAGTCCACGTTCTTT
[37 nt withheld, positions 3660-3696]
ACCCTATCTCGGTCTATTCTTTTGATTTATAAGGGATTTTGCCGATTTCGGCCTATTGGTTAAAAAATGA
GCTGATTTAACAAAAATTTAACGCGAATTTTAACAAAATATTAACGCTTACAATTTAGGTGGCACTTTTC
GGGGAAATGTGCGCGGAACCCCTATTTGTTTATTTTTCTAAATACATTCAAATATGTATCCGCTCATGAG
ACAATAACCCTGATAAATGCTTCAATAATATTGAAAAAGGAAGAGTATGAGTATTCAACATTTCCGTGTC
GCCCTTATTCCCTTTTTTGCGGCATTTTGCCTTCCTGTTTTTGCTCACCCAGAAACGCTGGTGAAAGTAA
AAGATGCTGAAGATCAGTTGGGTGCACGAGTGGGTTACATCGAACTGGATCTCAACAGCGGTAAGATCCT
TGAGAGTTTTCGCCCCGAAGAACGTTTTCCAATGATGAGCACTTTTAAAGTTCTGCTATGTGGCGCGGTA
TTATCCCGTATTGACGCCGGGCAAGAGCAACTCGGTCGCCGCATACACTATTCTCAGAATGACTTGGTTG
AGTACTCACCAGTCACAGAAAAGCATCTTACGGATGGCATGACAGTAAGAGAATTATGCAGTGCTGCCAT
AACCATGAGTGATAACACTGCGGCCAACTTACTTCTGACAACGATCGGAGGACCGAAGGAGCTAACCGCT
TTTTTGCACAACATGGGGGATCATGTAACTCGCCTTGATCGTTGGGAACCGGAGCTGAATGAAGCCATAC
CAAACGACGAGCGTGACACCACGATGCCTGTAGCAATGGCAACAACGTTGCGCAAACTATTAACTGGCGA
ACTACTTACTCTAGCTTCCCGGCAACAATTAATAGACTGGATGGAGGCGGATAAAGTTGCAGGACCACTT
CTGCGCTCGGCCCTTCCGGCTGGCTGGTTTATTGCTGATAAATCTGGAGCCGGTGAGCGTGGGTCTCGCG
GTATCATTGCAGCACTGGGGCCAGATGGTAAGCCCTCCCGTATCGTAGTTATCTACACGACGGGGAGTCA
GGCAACTATGGATGAACGAAATAGACAGATCGCTGAGATAGGTGCCTCACTGATTAAGCATTGGTAACTG
TCAGACCAAGTTTACTCATATATACTTTAGATTGATTTAAAACTTCATTTTTAATTTAAAAGGATCTAGG
TGAAGATCCTTTTTGATAATCTCATGACCAAAATCCCTTAACGTGAGTTTTCGTTCCACTGAGCGTCAGA
CCCCGTAGAAAAGATCAAAGGATCTTCTTGAGATCCTTTTTTTCTGCGCGTAATCTGCTGCTTGCAAACA
AAAAAACCACCGCTACCAGCGGTGGTTTGTTTGCCGGATCAAGAGCTACCAACTCTTTTTCCGAAGGTAA
CTGGCTTCAGCAGAGCGCAGATACCAAATACTGTTCTTCTAGTGTAGCCGTAGTTAGGCCACCACTTCAA
GAACTCTGTAGCACCGCCTACATACCTCGCTCTGCTAATCCTGTTACCAGTGGCTGCTGCCAGTGGCGAT
AAGTCGTGTCTTACCGGGTTGGACTCAAGACGATAGTTACCGGATAAGGCGCAGCGGTCGGGCTGAACGG
GGGGTTCGTGCACACAGCCCAGCTTGGAGCGAACGACCTACACCGAACTGAGATACCTACAGCGTGAGCT
ATGAGAAAGCGCCACGCTTCCCGAAGGGAGAAAGGCGGACAGGTATCCGGTAAGCGGCAGGGTCGGAACA
GGAGAGCGCACGAGGGAGCTTCCAGGGGGAAACGCCTGGTATCTTTATAGTCCTGTCGGGTTTCGCCACC
TCTGACTTGAGCGTCGATTTTTGTGATGCTCGTCAGGGGGGCGGAGCCTATGGAAAAACGCCAGCAACGC
GGCCTTTTTACGGTTCCTGGCCTTTTGCTGGCCTTTTGCTCACATGTTCTTTCCTGCGTTATCCCCTGAT
TCTGTGGATAACCGTATTACCGCCTTTGAGTGAGCTGATACCGCTCGCCGCAGCCGAACGACCGAGCGCA
GCGAGTCAGTGAGCGAGGAAGCGGAAGAGCGCCCAATACGCAAACCGCCTCTCCCCGCGCGTTGGCCGAT
TCATTAATGCAGCTGGCACGACAGGTTTCCCGACTGGAAAGCGGGCAGTGAGCGCAACGCAATTAATGTG
AGTTAGCTCACTCATTAGGCACCCCAGGCTTTACACTTTATGCTTCCGGCTCGTATGTTGTGTGGAATTG
TGAGCGGATAACAATTTCACACAGGAAACAGCTATGACCATGATTACGCCAAGCGCGCAATTAACCCTCA
CTAAAGGGAACAAAAGCTGGAGCTGCAAGCTTAATGTAGTCTTATGCAATACTCTTGTAGTCTTGCAACA
TGGTAACGATGAGTTAGCAACATGCCTTACAAGGAGAGAAAAAGCACCGTGCATGCCGATTGGTGGAAGT
AAGGTGGTACGATCGTGCCTTATTAGGAAGGCAACAGACGGGTCTGACATGGATTGGACGAACCACTGAA
TTGCCGCATTGCAGAGATATTGTATTTAAGTGCCTAGCTCGATACATAAACGGGTCTCTCTGGTTAGACC
AGATCTGAGCCTGGGAGCTCTCTGGCTAACTAGGGAACCCACTGCTTAAGCCTCAATAAAGCTTGCCTTG
AGTGCTTCAAGTAGTGTGTGCCCGTCTGTTGTGTGACTCTGGTAACTAGAGATCCCTCAGACCCTTTTAG
TCAGTGTGGAAAATCTCTAGCAGTGGCGCCCGAACAGGGACTTGAAAGCGAAAGGGAAACCAGAGGAGCT
CTCTCGACGCAGGACTCGGCTTGCTGAAGCGCGCACGGCAAGAGGCGAGGGGCGGCGACTGGTGAGTACG
CCAAAAATTTTGACTAGCGGAGGCTAGAAGGAGAGAGATGGGTGCGAGAGCGTCAGTATTAAGCGGGGGA
GAATTAGATCGCGATGGGAAAAAATTCGGTTAAGGCCAGGGGGAAAGAAAAAATATAAATTAAAACATAT
AGTATGGGCAAGCAGGGAGCTAGAACGATTCGCAGTTAATCCTGGCCTGTTAGAAACATCAGAAGGCTGT
AGACAAATACTGGGACAGCTACAACCATCCCTTCAGACAGGATCAGAAGAACTTAGATCATTATATAATA
CAGTAGCAACCCTCTATTGTGTGCATCAAAGGATAGAGATAAAAGACACCAAGGAAGCTTTAGACAAGAT
AGAGGAAGAGCAAAACAAAAGTAAGACCACCGCACAGCAAGCGGCCGCTGATCTTCAGACCTGGAGGAGG
AGATATGAGGGACAATTGGAGAAGTGAATTATATAAATATAAAGTAGTAAAAATTGAACCATTAGGAGTA
GCACCCACCAAGGCAAAGAGAAGAGTGGTGCAGAGAGAAAAAAGAGCAGTGGGAATAGGAGCTTTGTTCC
TTGGGTTCTTGGGAGCAGCAGGAAGCACTATGGGCGCAGCGTCAATGACGCTGACGGTACAGGCCAGACA
ATTATTGTCTGGTATAGTGCAGCAGCAGAACAATTTGCTGAGGGCTATTGAGGCGCAACAGCATCTGTTG
CAACTCACAGTCTGGGGCATCAAGCAGCTCCAGGCAAGAATCCTGGCTGTGGAAAGATACCTAAAGGATC
AACAGCTCCTGGGGATTTGGGGTTGCTCTGGAAAACTCATTTGCACCACTGCTGTGCCTTGGAATGCTAG
TTGGAGTAATAAATCTCTGGAACAGATTTGGAATCACACGACCTGGATGGAGTGGGACAGAGAAATTAAC
AATTACACAAGCTTAATACACTCCTTAATTGAAGAATCGCAAAACCAGCAAGAAAAGAATGAACAAGAAT
TATTGGAATTAGATAAATGGGCAAGTTTGTGGAATTGGTTTAACATAACAAATTGGCTGTGGTATATAAA
ATTATTCATAATGATAGTAGGAGGCTTGGTAGGTTTAAGAATAGTTTTTGCTGTACTTTCTATAGTGAAT
AGAGTTAGGCAGGGATATTCACCATTATCGTTTCAGACCCACCTCCCAACCCCGAGGGGACCCAGAGAGG
GCCTATTTCCCATGATTCCTTCATATTTGCATATACGATACAAGGCTGTTAGAGAGATAATTAGAATTAA
TTTGACTGTAAACACAAAGATATTAGTACAAAATACGTGACGTAGAAAGTAATAATTTCTTGGGTAGTTT
GCAGTTTTAAAATTATGTTTTAAAATGGACTATCATATGCTTACCGTAACTTGAAAGTATTTCGATTTCT
TGGCTTTATATATCTTGTGGAAAGGACGAAACACCGTGACGTGCGAAAACAAGATGGTTTTAGAGCTAGA
AATAGCAAGTTAAAATAAGGCTAGTCCGTTATCAACTTGAAAAAGTGGCACCGAGTCGGTGCTTTTTTAA
GCTTGGCGTAACTAGATCTTGAGACAAATGGCAGTATTCATCCACAATTTTAAAAGAAAAGGGGGGATTG
GGGGGTACAGTGCAGGGGAAAGAATAGTAGACATAATAGCAACAGACATACAAACTAAAGAATTACAAAA
ACAAATTACAAAAATTCAAAATTTTCGGGTTTATTACAGGGACAGCAGAGATCCACTTTGGCGCCGGCTC
GAGGGGG
Features (pLannotate 1.2.2; 29 found; start..end, strand, type, name):
     14..80      +  CDS            small t antigen (fragment): SV40 (simian virus 40) small t antigen
    106..317     +  promoter       EF-1α core promoter: core promoter for human elongation factor EF-1α
    318..1256    +  intron         EF-1α intron A: intron upstream of the start codon of human EF-1α
   1278..1877    +  CDS            PuroR (fragment): puromycin N-acetyltransferase; pac from Streptomyces; confers resistance to puromycin
   1893..2481    +  misc_feature   WPRE: woodchuck hepatitis virus posttranscriptional regulatory element
   2532..2551    +  misc_feature   cPPT/CTS (fragment): central polypurine tract and central termination sequence of HIV-1
   2553..2786    +  LTR            3' LTR (ΔU3): self-inactivating 3' long terminal repeat (LTR) from HIV-1
   2864..2985    +  polyA_signal   SV40 poly(A) signal: SV40 polyadenylation signal
   3025..3160    +  rep_origin     SV40 ori: SV40 origin of replication
   3181..3199    -  promoter       T7 promoter: promoter for bacteriophage T7 RNA polymerase
   3207..3362    +  CDS            lacZα (fragment): LacZα fragment of β-galactosidase; lacZ fragment
   3367..3795    +  rep_origin     f1 ori (sequence partly withheld): f1 bacteriophage origin of replication; arrow indicates direction of (+) strand synthesis
   3848..3952    +  promoter       AmpR promoter: bla
   3953..4813    +  CDS            AmpR: β-lactamase; bla; confers resistance to ampicillin, carbenicillin, and related antibiotics
   4984..5572    +  rep_origin     ori: high-copy-number ColE1/pMB1/pBR322/pUC origin of replication
   5755..5847    +  CDS            lacI (fragment): lac repressor; lacI; The lac repressor binds to the lac operator to inhibit transcription in E. coli. This inhibition can be relieved by adding lactose or isopropyl-β-D-thiogalactopyranoside (IPTG).
   5860..5881    +  protein_bind   CAP binding site: CAP binding activates transcription in the presence of cAMP. E. coli catabolite activator protein
   5896..5926    +  promoter       lac promoter: promoter for the E. coli lac operon
   5934..5950    +  protein_bind   lac operator: The lac repressor binds to the lac operator to inhibit transcription in E. coli. This inhibition can be relieved by adding lactose or isopropyl-β-D-thiogalactopyranoside (IPTG). lac repressor encoded by lacI
   5995..6013    +  promoter       T3 promoter: promoter for bacteriophage T3 RNA polymerase
   6041..6267    +  promoter       RSV promoter: Rous sarcoma virus enhancer/promoter
   6268..6448    +  LTR            5' LTR (truncated): truncated 5' long terminal repeat (LTR) from HIV-1
   6495..6620    +  misc_feature   HIV-1 Ψ: packaging signal of human immunodeficiency virus type 1
   6604..6967    +  CDS            HIV-1 gag (fragment): gag protein from human immunodeficiency virus 1; gag
   7113..7346    +  misc_feature   RRE: The Rev response element (RRE) of HIV-1 allows for Rev-dependent mRNA export from the nucleus to the cytoplasm.
   7723..7749    +  CDS            Rev (fragment): human immunodeficiency virus 1 (HIV-1) Rev protein; rev; enhances nuclear export of unspliced and incompletely spliced viral mRNAs
   7753..7993    +  promoter       U6 promoter: RNA polymerase III promoter for human U6 snRNA
   8023..8098    +  misc_RNA       gRNA scaffold: guide RNA scaffold for the Streptococcus pyogenes CRISPR/Cas9 system
   8154..8271    +  misc_feature   cPPT/CTS: central polypurine tract and central termination sequence of HIV-1
