[The description below was written by a language model from this plasmid's Addgene catalogue record and pLannotate feature annotations shown in this document.]
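Description:
ATR gRNA (BRDN0001144763) is a third-generation lentiviral guide RNA plasmid built on the lentiGuide-Puro backbone and designed to direct Streptococcus pyogenes Cas9 to the human ATR gene, a kinase target drawn from a human kinome gRNA collection. It is maintained in E. coli as a high-copy plasmid through a ColE1/pUC-type origin with ampicillin selection from the β-lactamase gene. The backbone also carries an f1 origin, an SV40 origin and poly(A) signal, and remnants of lac and phage promoter elements from the parental cloning vector.

The lentiviral transfer cassette begins with an RSV promoter fused to a truncated HIV-1 5' LTR, which makes genomic RNA production Tat-independent, followed by the Ψ packaging signal with a partial gag sequence and the Rev response element. It ends in a self-inactivating ΔU3 3' LTR. Within this cassette, a human U6 RNA polymerase III promoter drives the ATR-specific spacer joined to the SpCas9 gRNA scaffold, and a cPPT/CTS element lies just downstream to aid nuclear import of the viral genome. A separate EF-1α promoter, annotated as the core promoter with its intron A, expresses puromycin N-acetyltransferase, so transduced mammalian cells can be selected with puromycin. A WPRE follows to enhance transcript expression.

The plasmid does not encode Cas9. It is intended for use alongside a separate Cas9 lentiviral vector or in cell lines that already express Cas9, typically for knockout or loss-of-function studies of ATR in human cells.
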