Addgene plasmid #77549: ATR gRNA (BRDN0001144763)
Purpose: 3rd generation lentiviral gRNA plasmid targeting human ATR
Depositing lab: John Doench & David Root. Depositing organization: Broad Institute. Publication: Optimized sgRNA design to maximize activity and minimize off-target effects of CRISPR-Cas9. Doench JG, Fusi N, Sullender M, Hegde M, Vaimberg EW, Donovan KF, Smith I, Tothova Z, Wilen C, Orchard R, Virgin HW, Listgarten J, Root DE. Nat Biotechnol. 2016 Jan 18. doi: 10.1038/nbt.3437. PubMed 26780180.
Backbone
  Vector backbone: lentiGuide-Puro
  Backbone manufacturer: Zhang Lab (Addgene plasmid # 52963)
  Vector type: Mammalian Expression, Lentiviral, CRISPR
  Selectable markers: Puromycin
Growth in bacteria
  Bacterial resistance: Ampicillin, 100 μg/mL
  Growth temperature: 37°C
  Growth strain: DH5alpha
  Copy number: High Copy
Gene/Insert
  Gene/Insert name: ATR (alt names: ATR; NM_001184.3)
  gRNA/shRNA sequence: TGACGTGCGAAAACAAGATG
  Species: H. sapiens (human)
  Entrez Gene: ATR (a.k.a. FCTCS, FRP1, MEC1, SCKL, SCKL1)
  Promoter: hU6
  Cloning method: Unknown
  Sequencing primers: 5′ U6-F; 3′ pS2-R
Terms and licenses: Academic/Nonprofit Terms; Industry Terms: Not Available to Industry
Depositor comments: The gRNA was designed to target the following Genbank reference sequence(s): NM_001184.3. Note that this plasmid does NOT contain Cas9. It should be used in conjunction with lentiCas9-Blast (Addgene #52962) or otherwise with cell lines already expressing Cas9. Browse the full kinome gRNA library at http://www.addgene.org/pooled-library/broadgpp-human-kinome/ or visit http://www.broadinstitute.org/rnai/public/ for detailed protocols and information.
How to cite: ATR gRNA (BRDN0001144763) was a gift from John Doench & David Root (Addgene plasmid # 77549 ; http://n2t.net/addgene:77549 ; RRID:Addgene_77549)
