>Addgene plasmid #77549 | ATR gRNA (BRDN0001144763) | depositor partial sequence | sequence record 145009 | Target Sequence
TGACGTGCGAAAACAAGATG
