>Addgene plasmid #77549 | ATR gRNA (BRDN0001144763) | addgene partial sequence | sequence record 187975 | hU6-F
TAGAAAGTAATAATTTCTTGGGTAGTTTGCAGTTTTAAAATTATGTTTTAAAATGGACTATCATATGCTT
ACCGTAACTTGAAAGTATTTCGATTTCTTGGCTTTATATATCTTGTGGAAAGGACGAAACACCGTGACGT
GCGAAAACAAGATGGTTTTAGAGCTAGAAATAGCAAGTTAAAATAAGGCTAGTCCGTTATCAACTTGAAA
AAGTGGCACCGAGTCGGTGCTTTTTTAAGCTTGGCGTAACTAGATCTTGAGACAAATGGCAGTATTCATC
CACAATTTTAAAAGAAAAGGGGGGATTGGGGGGTACAGTGCAGGGGAAAGAATAGTAGACATAATAGCAA
CAGACATACAAACTAAAGAATTACAAAAACAAATTACAAAAATTCAAAATTTTCGGGTTTATTACAGGGA
CAGCAGAGATCCACTTTGGCGCCGGCTCGAGGGGGCCCGGGTGCAAAGATGGATAAAGTTTTAAACAGAG
AGGAATCTTTGCAGCTAATGGACCTTCTAGGTCTTGAAAGGAGTGGGAATTGGCTCCGGTGCCCGTCAGT
GGGCAGAGCG
